>Addgene plasmid #103324 | LSB-hsa-miR-19a-5p | depositor full sequence | sequence record 195697 | Full Sequence
AATTGAGGGGATAACGCAGGAAAGAACATGTGAGCAAAAGGCCAGCAAAAGGCCAGGAACCGTAAAAAGG
CCGCGTTGCTGGCGTTTTTCCATAGGCTCCGCCCCCCTGACGAGCATCACAAAAATCGACGCTCAAGTCA
GAGGTGGCGAAACCCGACAGGACTATAAAGATACCAGGCGTTTCCCCCTGGAAGCTCCCTCGTGCGCTCT
CCTGTTCCGACCCTGCCGCTTACCGGATACCTGTCCGCCTTTCTCCCTTCGGGAAGCGTGGCGCTTTCTC
ATAGCTCACGCTGTAGGTATCTCAGTTCGGTGTAGGTCGTTCGCTCCAAGCTGGGCTGTGTGCACGAACC
CCCCGTTCAGCCCGACCGCTGCGCCTTATCCGGTAACTATCGTCTTGAGTCCAACCCGGTAAGACACGAC
TTATCGCCACTGGCAGCAGCCACTGGTAACAGGATTAGCAGAGCGAGGTATGTAGGCGGTGCTACAGAGT
TCTTGAAGTGGTGGCCTAACTACGGCTACACTAGAAGAACAGTATTTGGTATCTGCGCTCTGCTGAAGCC
AGTTACCTTCGGAAAAAGAGTTGGTAGCTCTTGATCCGGCAAACAAACCACCGCTGGTAGCGGTGGTTTT
TTTGTTTGCAAGCAGCAGATTACGCGCAGAAAAAAAGGATCTCAAGAAGATCCTTTGATCTTTTCTACGG
GGTCTGACGCTCAGTGGAACGAAAACTCACGTTAAGGGATTTTGGTCATGAGATTATCAAAAAGGATCTT
CACCTAGATCCTTTTAAATTAAAAATGAAGTTTTAAATCAATCTAAAGTATATATGAGTAAACTTGGTCT
GACAGTTACCAATGCTTAATCAGTGAGGCACCTATCTCAGCGATCTGTCTATTTCGTTCATCCATAGTTG
CCTGACTCCCCGTCGTGTAGATAACTACGATACGGGAGGGCTTACCATCTGGCCCCAGTGCTGCAATGAT
ACCGCGAGAACCACGCTCACCGGCTCCAGATTTATCAGCAATAAACCAGCCAGCCGGAAGGGCCGAGCGC
AGAAGTGGTCCTGCAACTTTATCCGCCTCCATCCAGTCTATTAATTGTTGCCGGGAAGCTAGAGTAAGTA
GTTCGCCAGTTAATAGTTTGCGCAACGTTGTTGCCATTGCTACAGGCATCGTGGTGTCACGCTCGTCGTT
TGGTATGGCTTCATTCAGCTCCGGTTCCCAACGATCAAGGCGAGTTACATGATCCCCCATGTTGTGCAAA
AAAGCGGTTAGCTCCTTCGGTCCTCCGATCGTTGTCAGAAGTAAGTTGGCCGCAGTGTTATCACTCATGG
TTATGGCAGCACTGCATAATTCTCTTACTGTCATGCCATCCGTAAGATGCTTTTCTGTGACTGGTGAGTA
CTCAACCAAGTCATTCTGAGAATAGTGTATGCGGCGACCGAGTTGCTCTTGCCCGGCGTCAATACGGGAT
AATACCGCGCCACATAGCAGAACTTTAAAAGTGCTCATCATTGGAAAACGTTCTTCGGGGCGAAAACTCT
CAAGGATCTTACCGCTGTTGAGATCCAGTTCGATGTAACCCACTCGTGCACCCAACTGATCTTCAGCATC
TTTTACTTTCACCAGCGTTTCTGGGTGAGCAAAAACAGGAAGGCAAAATGCCGCAAAAAAGGGAATAAGG
GCGACACGGAAATGTTGAATACTCATACTCTTCCTTTTTCAATATTATTGAAGCATTTATCAGGGTTATT
GTCTCATGAGCGGATACATATTTGAATGTAGCTCCGAATTTCTCGAGGGCTTGTCGACGACGGCGGTCTC
CGTCGTCAGGATCATGAATTCGACCCGCCTGCCACCATGACCGAGTACAAGCCCACGGTGCGCCTCGCCA
CCCGCGACGACGTCCCCCGGGCCGTACGCACCCTCGCCGCCGCGTTCGCCGACTACCCCGCCACGCGCCA
CACCGTCGACCCGGACCGCCACATCGAGCGGGTCACCGAGCTGCAAGAACTCTTCCTCACGCGCGTCGGG
CTCGACATCGGCAAGGTGTGGGTCGCGGACGACGGCGCCGCGGTGGCGGTCTGGACCACGCCGGAGAGCG
TCGAAGCGGGGGCGGTGTTCGCCGAGATCGGCCCGCGCATGGCCGAGTTGAGCGGTTCCCGGCTGGCCGC
GCAGCAACAGATGGAAGGCCTCCTGGCGCCGCACCGGCCCAAGGAGCCCGCGTGGTTCCTGGCCACCGTC
GGCGTCTCGCCCGACCACCAGGGCAAGGGTCTGGGCAGCGCCGTCGTGCTCCCCGGAGTGGAGGCGGCCG
AGCGCGCCGGGGTGCCCGCCTTCCTGGAGACATCCGCGCCCCGCAACCTCCCCTTCTACGAGCGGCTCGG
CTTCACCGTCACCGCCGACGTCGAGGTGCCCGAAGGACCGCGCACCTGGTGCATGACCCGCAAGCCCGGT
GCCTGATACGCGTGAATTCACTCCTCAGGTGCAGGCTGCCTATCAGAAGGTGGTGGCTGGTGTGGCCAAT
GCCCTGGCTCACAAATACCACTGAGATCTTTTTCCCTCTGCCAAAAATTATGGGGACATCATGAAGCCCC
TTGAGCATCTGACTTCTGGCTAATAAAGGAAATTTATTTTCATTGCAATAGTGTGTTGGAATTTTTTGTG
TCTCTCACTCGGAAGGACATATGGGAGGGCAAATCATTTAAAACATCAGAATGAGTATTTGGTTTAGAGT
TTGGCAACATATGCCCATATGCTGGCTGCCATGAACAAAGGTTGGCTATAAAGAGGTCATCAGTATATGA
AACAGCCCCCTGCTGTCCATTCCTTATTCCATAGAAAAGCCTTGACTTGAGGTTAGATTTTTTTTATATT
TTGTTTTGTGTTATTTTTTTCTTTAACATCCCTAAAATTTTCCTTACATGTTTTACTAGCCAGATTTTTC
CTCCTCTCCTGACTACTCCCAGTCATAGCTGTCCCTCTTCTCTTATGGAGATCCCTCGACCTGCAGCCCA
AGCTTGAATTCTCTAGAATTACCCTGTTATCCCTATGCTTGGTTTACCGAGCTCTTATTGGTTTTCAAAC
TTCATTGACTGTGCCCAACGCGCCTGGGAGCTCACGGGGACAGCCCCCCCCCAAAGCCCCCAGGGATGTA
ATTACGTCCCTCCCCCGCTAGGGGGCAGCAGCGAGCCGCCCGGGGCTCCGCTCCGGTCCGGCGCTCCCCC
CGCATCCCCGAGCCGGCAGCGTGCGGGGACAGCCCGGGCACGGGGAAGGTGGCACGGGATCGCTTTCCTC
TGAACGCTTCTCGCTGCTCTTTGAGCCTGCAGACACCTGGGGGGATACGGGGAAAAAGCTAGGCTGAAAG
ACCGGTTCTTAGAATGACACGCGCCTGGGAGCTCACGGGGACAGCCCCCCCCCAAAGCCCCCAGGGATGT
AATTACGTCCCTCCCCCGCTAGGGGGCAGCAGCGAGCCGCCCGGGGCTCCGCTCCGGTCCGGCGCTCCCC
CCGCATCCCCGAGCCGGCAGCGTGCGGGGACAGCCCGGGCACGGGGAAGGTGGCACGGGATCGCTTTCCT
CTGAACGCTTCTCGCTGCTCTTTGAGCCTGCAGACACCTGGGGGGATACGGGGAAAAAGCTAACTTCTGA
GACGACAACTTTGTATAGAAAAGTTGGCTCCGAATTCGCCCTTGACAGCAGAGATCCAGTTTGGTTAATT
AATTGGCTCCGGTGCCCGTCAGTGGGCAGAGCGCACATCGCCCACAGTCCCCGAGAAGTTGTGGGGAGGG
GTCGGCAATTGAACCGGTGCCTAGAGAAGGTGGCGCGGGGTAAACTGGGAAAGTGATGTCGTGTACTGGC
TCCGCCTTTTTCCCGAGGGTGGGGGAGAACCGTATATAAGTGCAGTAGTCGCCGTGAACGTTCTTTTTCG
CAACGGGTTTGCCGCCAGAACACAGGTAAGTGCCGTGTGTGGTTCCCGCGGGCCTGGCCTCTTTACGGGT
TATGGCCCTTGCGTGCCTTGAATTACTTCCACCTGGCTGCAGTACGTGATTCTTGATCCCGAGCTTCGGG
TTGGAAGTGGGTGGGAGAGTTCGAGGCCTTGCGCTTAAGGAGCCCCTTCGCCTCGTGCTTGAGTTGAGGC
CTGGCCTGGGCGCTGGGGCCGCCGCGTGCGAATCTGGTGGCACCTTCGCGCCTGTCTCGCTGCTTTCGAT
AAGTCTCTAGCCATTTAAAATTTTTGATGACCTGCTGCGACGCTTTTTTTCTGGCAAGATAGTCTTGTAA
ATGCGGGCCAAGATCTGCACACTGGTATTTCGGTTTTTGGGGCCGCGGGCGGCGACGGGGCCCGTGCGTC
CCAGCGCACATGTTCGGCGAGGCGGGGCCTGCGAGCGCGGCCACCGAGAATCGGACGGGGGTAGTCTCAA
GCTGGCCGGCCTGCTCTGGTGCCTGGCCTCGCGCCGCCGTGTATCGCCCCGCCCTGGGCGGCAAGGCTGG
CCCGGTCGGCACCAGTTGCGTGAGCGGAAAGATGGCCGCTTCCCGGCCCTGCTGCAGGGAGCTCAAAATG
GAGGACGCGGCGCTCGGGAGAGCGGGCGGGTGAGTCACCCACACAAAGGAAAAGGGCCTTTCCGTCCTCA
GCCGTCGCTTCATGTGACTCCACGGAGTACCGGGCGCCGTCCAGGCACCTCGATTAGTTCTCGAGCTTTT
GGAGTACGTCGTCTTTAGGTTGGGGGGAGGGGTTTTATGCGATGGAGTTTCCCCACACTGAGTGGGTGGA
GACTGAAGTTAGGCCAGCTTGGCACTTGATGTAATTCTCCTTGGAATTTGCCCTTTTTGAGTTTGGATCT
TGGTTCATTCTCAAGCCTCAGACAGTGGTTCAAAGTTTTTTTCTTCCATTTCAGGTGTCGTGAGAAGGGC
GAATTCGACCCAAGTTTGTACAAAAAAGCAGGCTGGATCCAGGTGCCACCATGGTGAGCGAGCTGATTAA
GGAGAACATGCACATGAAGCTGTACATGGAGGGCACCGTGAACAACCACCACTTCAAGTGCACATCCGAG
GGCGAAGGCAAGCCCTACGAGGGCACCCAGACCATGAGAATCAAGGCGGTCGAGGGCGGCCCTCTCCCCT
TCGCCTTCGACATCCTGGCTACCAGCTTCATGTACGGCAGCAAAACCTTCATCAACCACACCCAGGGCAT
CCCCGACTTCTTTAAGCAGTCCTTCCCCGAGGGCTTCACATGGGAGAGAGTCACCACATACGAAGATGGG
GGCGTGCTGACCGCTACCCAGGACACCAGCCTCCAGGACGGCTGCCTCATCTACAACGTCAAGATCAGAG
GGGTGAACTTCCCATCCAACGGCCCTGTGATGCAGAAGAAAACACTCGGCTGGGAGGCCTCCACCGAGAC
ACTGTACCCCGCTGACGGCGGCCTGGAAGGCAGAGCCGACATGGCCCTGAAGCTCGTGGGCGGGGGCCAC
CTGATCTGCAACCTTAAGACCACATACAGATCCAAGAAACCCGCTAAGAACCTCAAGATGCCCGGCGTCT
ACTATGTGGACAGGAGACTGGAAAGAATCAAGGAGGCCGACAAAGAGACATACGTCGAGCAGCACGAGGT
GGCTGTGGCCAGATACTGCGACCTCCCTAGCAAACTGGGGCACAAACTTAATTGAGAATTCTACCACCCA
GCTTTCTTGTACAAAGTGGTACGTCTCAAGACCAGAGGTCTCTGCTTCGGTGTGGTGTAGTGCAACTATG
CAAAACTTGTAGTGCAACTATGCAAAACTTGTAGTGCAACTATGCAAAACTTGTAGTGCAACTATGCAAA
ACTCAACCAGAAGAGACCTGTGCTTCACTCCTCAGGTGCAGGCTGCCTATCAGAAGGTGGTGGCTGGTGT
GGCCAATGCCCTGGCTCACAAATACCACTGAGATCTTTTTCCCTCTGCCAAAAATTATGGGGACATCATG
AAGCCCCTTGAGCATCTGACTTCTGGCTAATAAAGGAAATTTATTTTCATTGCAATAGTGTGTTGGAATT
TTTTGTGTCTCTCACTCGGAAGGACATATGGGAGGGCAAATCATTTAAAACATCAGAATGAGTATTTGGT
TTAGAGTTTGGCAACATATGCCCATATGCTGGCTGCCATGAACAAAGGTTGGCTATAAAGAGGTCATCAG
TATATGAAACAGCCCCCTGCTGTCCATTCCTTATTCCATAGAAAAGCCTTGACTTGAGGTTAGATTTTTT
TTATATTTTGTTTTGTGTTATTTTTTTCTTTAACATCCCTAAAATTTTCCTTACATGTTTTACTAGCCAG
ATTTTTCCTCCTCTCCTGACTACTCCCAGTCATAGCTGTCCCTCTTCTCTTATGGAGATCCCGAGCGGTG
CGTTTTTATGCTTGTAGTATTGTATAATGTTTTTAAGATCCAAGCTTCTGACCTCTTCTCTTCCTCCCAC
AGGGCCTCGAGACAATTGCATCGATGGTACCAGTGAAAGTCTGCAATGAATTCGAGTTGGCGCGCCTGTC
ATTCTAAATCTCTCTTTCAGCCTAAAGCTTTTTCCCCGTATCCCCCCAGGTGTCTGCAGGCTCAAAGAGC
AGCGAGAAGCGTTCAGAGGAAAGCGATCCCGTGCCACCTTCCCCGTGCCCGGGCTGTCCCCGCACGCTGC
CGGCTCGGGGATGCGGGGGGAGCGCCGGACCGGAGCGGAGCCCCGGGCGGCTCGCTGCTGCCCCCTAGCG
GGGGAGGGACGTAATTACATCCCTGGGGGCTTTGGGAGGGGGCTGTCCCCGTGAGCTCCCAGGCGCGCCT
GTCATTCTAAATCTCTCTTTCAGCCTAAAGCTTTTTCCCCGTATCCCCCCAGGTGTCTGCAGGCTCAAAG
AGCAGCGAGAAGCGTTCAGAGGAAAGCGATCCCGTGCCACCTTCCCCGTGCCCGGGCTGTCCCCGCACGC
TGCCGGCTCGGGGATGCGGGGGGAGCGCCGGACCGGAGCGGAGCCCCGGGCGGCTCGCTGCTGCCCCCTA
GCGGGGGAGGGACGTAATTACATCCCTGGGGGCTTTGGGGGGGGGCTGTCCCCGTGAGCTCCCAGGCGCG
CCAACTCGGTACCGTATCGATGTCGACGTTAACGCTAGTGATATCAACTTTGTATAGAAAAGTTGGCTCC
GAATTCGCCCTTGACAGCAGAGATCCAGTTTGGTTAATTAATTGGCTCCGGTGCCCGTCAGTGGGCAGAG
CGCACATCGCCCACAGTCCCCGAGAAGTTGTGGGGAGGGGTCGGCAATTGAACCGGTGCCTAGAGAAGGT
GGCGCGGGGTAAACTGGGAAAGTGATGTCGTGTACTGGCTCCGCCTTTTTCCCGAGGGTGGGGGAGAACC
GTATATAAGTGCAGTAGTCGCCGTGAACGTTCTTTTTCGCAACGGGTTTGCCGCCAGAACACAGGTAAGT
GCCGTGTGTGGTTCCCGCGGGCCTGGCCTCTTTACGGGTTATGGCCCTTGCGTGCCTTGAATTACTTCCA
CCTGGCTGCAGTACGTGATTCTTGATCCCGAGCTTCGGGTTGGAAGTGGGTGGGAGAGTTCGAGGCCTTG
CGCTTAAGGAGCCCCTTCGCCTCGTGCTTGAGTTGAGGCCTGGCCTGGGCGCTGGGGCCGCCGCGTGCGA
ATCTGGTGGCACCTTCGCGCCTGTCTCGCTGCTTTCGATAAGTCTCTAGCCATTTAAAATTTTTGATGAC
CTGCTGCGACGCTTTTTTTCTGGCAAGATAGTCTTGTAAATGCGGGCCAAGATCTGCACACTGGTATTTC
GGTTTTTGGGGCCGCGGGCGGCGACGGGGCCCGTGCGTCCCAGCGCACATGTTCGGCGAGGCGGGGCCTG
CGAGCGCGGCCACCGAGAATCGGACGGGGGTAGTCTCAAGCTGGCCGGCCTGCTCTGGTGCCTGGCCTCG
CGCCGCCGTGTATCGCCCCGCCCTGGGCGGCAAGGCTGGCCCGGTCGGCACCAGTTGCGTGAGCGGAAAG
ATGGCCGCTTCCCGGCCCTGCTGCAGGGAGCTCAAAATGGAGGACGCGGCGCTCGGGAGAGCGGGCGGGT
GAGTCACCCACACAAAGGAAAAGGGCCTTTCCGTCCTCAGCCGTCGCTTCATGTGACTCCACGGAGTACC
GGGCGCCGTCCAGGCACCTCGATTAGTTCTCGAGCTTTTGGAGTACGTCGTCTTTAGGTTGGGGGGAGGG
GTTTTATGCGATGGAGTTTCCCCACACTGAGTGGGTGGAGACTGAAGTTAGGCCAGCTTGGCACTTGATG
TAATTCTCCTTGGAATTTGCCCTTTTTGAGTTTGGATCTTGGTTCATTCTCAAGCCTCAGACAGTGGTTC
AAAGTTTTTTTCTTCCATTTCAGGTGTCGTGAGAAGGGCGAATTCGACCCAAGTTTGTACAAAAAAGCAG
GCTCGCCACCATGGTGAGCAAGGGCGAGGAGCTGTTCACCGGGGTGGTGCCCATCCTGGTCGAGCTGGAC
GGCGACGTAAACGGCCACAAGTTCAGCGTGAGGGGCGAGGGCGAGGGCGATGCCACCAACGGCAAGCTGA
CCCTGAAGTTCATCTGCACCACCGGCAAGCTGCCCGTGCCCTGGCCCACCCTCGTGACCACCCTGAGCCA
CGGCGTGCAGTGCTTCGCCCGCTACCCCGACCACATGAAGCAGCACGACTTCTTCAAGTCCGCCATGCCC
GAAGGCTACGTCCAGGAGCGCACCATCTTCTTCAAGGACGACGGCACCTACAAGACCCGCGCCGAGGTGA
AGTTCGAGGGCGACACCCTAGTGAACCGCATCGAGCTGAAGGGCGTCGACTTCAAGGAGGACGGCAACAT
CCTGGGGCACAAGCTGGAGTACAACTTCAACAGCCACAACATCTATATCATGGCCGTCAAGCAGAAGAAC
GGCATCAAGGTGAACTTCAAGATCCGCCACAACGTGGAGGACGGCAGCGTGCAGCTCGCCGACCACTACC
AGCAGAACACCCCCATCGGCGACGGCCCCGTGCTGCTGCCCGACAGCCACTACCTGAGCACCCAGTCCGT
GCTGAGCAAAGACCCCAACGAGAAGCGCGATCACATGGTCCTGCTGGAGTTCCGCACCGCCGCCGGGATC
ACTCTCGGCATGGACGAGCTGTACAAGTAATACCACCCAGCTTTCTTGTACAAAGTGGTACGCGTGAATT
CACTCCTCAGGTGCAGGCTGCCTATCAGAAGGTGGTGGCTGGTGTGGCCAATGCCCTGGCTCACAAATAC
CACTGAGATCTTTTTCCCTCTGCCAAAAATTATGGGGACATCATGAAGCCCCTTGAGCATCTGACTTCTG
GCTAATAAAGGAAATTTATTTTCATTGCAATAGTGTGTTGGAATTTTTTGTGTCTCTCACTCGGAAGGAC
ATATGGGAGGGCAAATCATTTAAAACATCAGAATGAGTATTTGGTTTAGAGTTTGGCAACATATGCCCAT
ATGCTGGCTGCCATGAACAAAGGTTGGCTATAAAGAGGTCATCAGTATATGAAACAGCCCCCTGCTGTCC
ATTCCTTATTCCATAGAAAAGCCTTGACTTGAGGTTAGATTTTTTTTATATTTTGTTTTGTGTTATTTTT
TTCTTTAACATCCCTAAAATTTTCCTTACATGTTTTACTAGCCAGATTTTTCCTCCTCTCCTGACTACTC
CCAGTCATAGCTGTCCCTCTTCTCTTATGGAGATCCCTCGACCTGCAGCCCAAGCTTGGCGTAATCATGG
TCATAGCTGTTTCCTGTGTGAAATTGTTATCCGCTCACAATTCCACACAACATACGAGCCGGAAGCATAA
AGTGTAAAGCCTGGGGTGCCTAATGAGTGAGCTAACTCACATTAATTGCGTTGCGCTCACTGCCCGCTTT
CCAGTCGGGAAACCTGTCGTGCCAGCGGATCGACAGTACTAAGCTTGGTCTAATACCCAATCTCTCGTCT
TATCCAGATGTTTTATACGCCTCTGGCCCGTGTCTCAAAATCTCTGATGTTACATTGCACAAGATAAAAT
AATATCATCATGAACAATAAAACTGTCTGCTTACATAAACAGTAATACAAGGGGTGTTATGAGCCATATT
CAACGGGAAACGTCGAGGCCGCGATTAAATTCCAACATGGATGCTGATTTATATGGGTATAAATGGGCTC
GCGATAATGTCGGGCAATCAGGTGCGACAATCTATCGCTTGTATGGGAAGCCCGATGCGCCAGAGTTGTT
TCTGAAACATGGCAAAGGTAGCGTTGCCAATGATGTTACAGATGAGATGGTCAGACTAAACTGGCTGACG
GAATTTATGCCTCTTCCGACCATCAAGCATTTTATCCGTACTCCTGATGATGCATGGTTACTCACCACTG
CGATCCCCGGAAAAACAGCATTCCAGGTATTAGAAGAATATCCTGATTCAGGTGAAAATATTGTTGATGC
GCTGGCAGTGTTCCTGCGCCGGTTGCATTCGATTCCTGTTTGTAATTGTCCTTTTAACAGCGATCGCGTA
TTTCGTCTCGCTCAGGCGCAATCACGAATGAATAACGGTTTGGTTGATGCGAGTGATTTTGATGACGAGC
GTAATGGCTGGCCTGTTGAACAAGTCTGGAAAGAAATGCATAAACTTTTGCCATTCTCACCGGATTCAGT
CGTCACTCATGGTGATTTCTCACTTGATAACCTTATTTTTGACGAGGGGAAATTAATAGGTTGTATTGAT
GTTGGACGAGTCGGAATCGCAGACCGATACCAGGATCTTGCCATCCTATGGAACTGCCTCGGTGAGTTTT
CTCCTTCATTACAGAAACGGCTTTTTCAAAAATATGGTATTGATAATCCTGATATGAATAAATTGCAGTT
TCATTTGATGCTCGATGAGTTTTTCTAATCAGAATTGGTTAATTGGTTGTAACACTGGCAGAGCATTACG
CTGACTTGACGGGACGGCGCAAGCTCATGACCAAAATCCCTTAACGTGAGTTACGCGTCGTTCCACTGAG
CGTCAGAGGTATCACTAGTATTACAGAGGTAAGTTATAACAGTCGCCTAACCC
Features (pLannotate 1.2.2; 28 found; start..end, strand, type, name):
     87..675     -  rep_origin     ori: high-copy-number ColE1/pMB1/pBR322/pUC origin of replication
    846..1706    -  CDS            AmpR: β-lactamase; bla; confers resistance to ampicillin, carbenicillin, and related antibiotics
   1707..1778    -  promoter       AmpR promoter: bla
   1857..2456    +  CDS            PuroR: puromycin N-acetyltransferase; pac from Streptomyces alboniger; confers resistance to puromycin
   2461..2541    +  CDS            HBB (fragment): HBB_PONPY - Experimental evidence at transcript level: Swiss-Prot protein existence level 2. Involved in oxygen transport from the lung to the various peripheral tissues. From Pongo pygmaeus (Bornean orangutan).
   2612..2667    +  polyA_signal   β-globin poly(A) signal: rabbit β-globin polyadenylation signal (Gil and Proudfoot, 1987)
   3646..3666    +  protein_bind   attB4: mutant version of attB; core recombination site for the Gateway® BP reaction BP Clonase™
   3734..3945    +  promoter       EF-1α core promoter: core promoter for human elongation factor EF-1α
   3946..4884    +  intron         EF-1α intron A: intron upstream of the start codon of human EF-1α
   4911..4931    +  protein_bind   attB1: mutant version of attB; core recombination site for the Gateway® BP reaction BP Clonase™
   4951..5646    +  CDS            mKate2: mKate2 is a basic (constitutively fluorescent) red fluorescent protein published in 2009, derived from Entacmaea quadricolor. It is reported to be a rapidly-maturing monomer with moderate acid sensitivity.
   5666..5690    -  protein_bind   attB2: mutant version of attB; recombination site for the Gateway® BP reaction BP Clonase™
   5834..5908    +  CDS            HBB (fragment): HBB_PONPY - Experimental evidence at transcript level: Swiss-Prot protein existence level 2. Involved in oxygen transport from the lung to the various peripheral tissues. From Pongo pygmaeus (Bornean orangutan).
   5979..6034    +  polyA_signal   β-globin poly(A) signal: rabbit β-globin polyadenylation signal (Gil and Proudfoot, 1987)
   6418..6443    +  misc_feature   SA: splice acceptor site
   7115..7135    +  protein_bind   attB4: mutant version of attB; core recombination site for the Gateway® BP reaction BP Clonase™
   7203..7414    +  promoter       EF-1α core promoter: core promoter for human elongation factor EF-1α
   7415..8353    +  intron         EF-1α intron A: intron upstream of the start codon of human EF-1α
   8380..8400    +  protein_bind   attB1: mutant version of attB; core recombination site for the Gateway® BP reaction BP Clonase™
   8411..9127    +  CDS            EBFP2: EBFP2 is a basic (constitutively fluorescent) blue fluorescent protein published in 2007, derived from Aequorea victoria. It is reported to be a rapidly-maturing monomer with moderate acid sensitivity.
   9135..9159    -  protein_bind   attB2: mutant version of attB; recombination site for the Gateway® BP reaction BP Clonase™
   9163..9243    +  CDS            HBB (fragment): HBB_PONPY - Experimental evidence at transcript level: Swiss-Prot protein existence level 2. Involved in oxygen transport from the lung to the various peripheral tissues. From Pongo pygmaeus (Bornean orangutan).
   9314..9369    +  polyA_signal   β-globin poly(A) signal: rabbit β-globin polyadenylation signal (Gil and Proudfoot, 1987)
   9752..9774    -  protein_bind   lac operator (fragment): The lac repressor binds to the lac operator to inhibit transcription in E. coli. This inhibition can be relieved by adding lactose or isopropyl-β-D-thiogalactopyranoside (IPTG). lac repressor encoded by lacI
   9778..9808    -  promoter       lac promoter: promoter for the E. coli lac operon
   9823..9844    -  protein_bind   CAP binding site: CAP binding activates transcription in the presence of cAMP. E. coli catabolite activator protein
   9857..9896    -  CDS            lacI (fragment): lac repressor; lacI; The lac repressor binds to the lac operator to inhibit transcription in E. coli. This inhibition can be relieved by adding lactose or isopropyl-β-D-thiogalactopyranoside (IPTG).
  10069..10878   +  CDS            KanR: aminoglycoside phosphotransferase; aph(3')-Ia; confers resistance to kanamycin in bacteria or G418 (Geneticin®) in eukaryotes
