[The description below was written by a language model from this plasmid's Addgene catalogue record and pLannotate feature annotations shown in this document.]
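Description:
LSB-hsa-miR-19a-5p is a mammalian expression plasmid built on the Low Sensor Backbone (LSB) and designed as a two-colour fluorescent sensor of microRNA activity. It replicates in E. coli from a high-copy ColE1/pUC-type origin and carries both an ampicillin resistance gene (β-lactamase with its bla promoter) and a kanamycin resistance gene (aph(3')-Ia), matching the dual selection listed in the record. The depositor sequence is about 11 kb.

The payload consists of two parallel transcription units, each driven by the human EF-1α core promoter with its intron A and terminated by a rabbit β-globin polyadenylation signal. The first expresses the red fluorescent protein mKate2, whose 3' UTR carries the target site for human miR-19a-5p. That site is not annotated separately in the feature table but would fall in the interval between the mKate2 coding region and its poly(A) signal. The second expresses the blue fluorescent protein EBFP2 without a target and serves as an internal reference. When miR-19a-5p is active in a transfected cell, it represses mKate2 while EBFP2 is unaffected, so the drop in red relative to blue fluorescence reports miRNA activity while normalising for plasmid dose. The attB4, attB1 and attB2 sites flanking promoters and coding regions are scars of Gateway assembly. The target insert itself was added by Gibson cloning.

A puromycin N-acetyltransferase gene with its own β-globin poly(A) signal permits puromycin selection in mammalian cells, although no promoter for it is annotated. The depositors warn that the repeated poly(A) elements make the plasmid inherently unstable. They also note that the physical plasmid differs slightly from the deposited sequence, including short insertions flanking the puromycin gene that do not impair selection.
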