Addgene plasmid #103324: LSB-hsa-miR-19a-5p
Purpose: Used to sense miRNA activity using fluorescence based tools. hsa-miR-19a-5p target in 3' UTR of of mKate. miRNA activity can be measured by the repression of mKate2 relative to EBFP2 fluorescent proteins . Plasmid is inherently unstable; please see Depositor Comments
Depositing lab: Ron Weiss. Depositing organization: Massachusetts Institute of Technology. Publication: A mixed antagonistic/synergistic miRNA repression model enables accurate predictions of multi-input miRNA sensor activity. Gam JJ, Babb J, Weiss R. Nat Commun. 2018 Jun 22;9(1):2430. doi: 10.1038/s41467-018-04575-0. PubMed 29934631.
Backbone
  Vector backbone: Low Sensor Backbone (LSB)
  Vector type: Mammalian Expression, Synthetic Biology
Growth in bacteria
  Bacterial resistance: Ampicillin and Kanamycin, 100 & 50 μg/mL
  Growth temperature: 30°C
  Growth strain: NEB Stable
  Copy number: High Copy
Gene/Insert
  Gene/Insert name: hsa-miR-19a-5p target
  Species: H. sapiens (human)
  Entrez Gene: MIR19A (a.k.a. C13orf25, MIR17HG, MIRH1, MIRHG1, MIRN19A, hsa-mir-19a, miR-19a, miRNA19A)
  Promoter: EF-1a
  Cloning method: Gibson Cloning
Terms and licenses: Academic/Nonprofit Terms; Industry Terms: Not Available to Industry
Depositor comments: Please note that this plasmid is inherently unstable due to a repeating poly A element. We recommend performing a diagnostic digest on multiple colonies upon receipt. The depositors would like to note the presence of several discrepancies between the depositor sequence and physical plasmid sequence. In particular, the sequences upstream and downstream of the puromycin coding region have 10 bp insertions which do not affect the ability to perform puromycin selection. The sequences for those regions within the physical plasmids are as follows: Upstream of Puro: GAATTCGACCGCCTGTCTCAAGGTGCCACC; Downstream of Puro: GCTTTGAGACTACGCGTGAATTCACTCCTC.
How to cite: LSB-hsa-miR-19a-5p was a gift from Ron Weiss (Addgene plasmid # 103324 ; http://n2t.net/addgene:103324 ; RRID:Addgene_103324)
