>Addgene plasmid #103324 | LSB-hsa-miR-19a-5p | depositor partial sequence | sequence record 195698 | hsa-miR-19a-5p target
TGTAGTGCAACTATGCAAAACT
