>Addgene plasmid #103324 | LSB-hsa-miR-19a-5p | addgene partial sequence | sequence record 210789 | mKate2-F 5'-ACCCGCTAAGAACCTCAAGA-3'
CAAGGAGGCCGACAAAGAGACATACGTCGAGCAGCACGAGGTGGCTGTGGCCAGATACTGCGACCTCCCT
AGCAAACTGGGGCACAAACTTAATTGAGAATTCTACCACCCAGCTTTCTTGTACAAAGTGGTACGTCTCA
AGACCAGAGGTCTCTGCTTCGGTGTGGTGTAGTGCAACTATGCAAAACTTGTAGTGCAACTATGCAAAAC
TTGTAGTGCAACTATGCAAAACTTGTAGTGCAACTATGCAAAACTCAACCAGAAGAGACCTGTGCTTCAC
TCCTCAGGTGCAGGCTGCCTATCAGAAGGTGGTGGCTGGTGTGGCCAATGCCCTGGCTCACAAATACCAC
TGAGATCTTTTTCCCTCTGCCAAAAATTATGGGGACATCATGAAGCCCCTTGAGCATCTGACTTCTGGCT
AATAAAGGAAATTTATTTTCATTGCAATAGTGTGTTGGAATTTTTTGTGTCTCTCACTCGGAAGGACATA
TGGGAGGGCAAATCATTTAAAACATCAGAATGAGTATTTGGTTTAGAGTTTGGCAACATATGCCCATATG
CTGGCTGCCATGAACAAAGGTTGGCTATAAAGAGGTCATCAGTATATGAAACAGCCCCCTGCTGTCCATT
CCTTATTCCAT
